>Addgene plasmid #29220 | pEMS1424 | addgene partial sequence | sequence record 39603 | EGFP-N 5'-CGTCGCCGTCCAGCTCGACCAG-3'
ACCATGGTGGCGGAAGTTCCTATACCTTTTGAAGAATAGGAACTTCGGCGCGCCACGCGTTGGACTCCAG
TCACTTTTCTGCTGGCCTCTGCCCCGGCCCAGTGCCAGAGAGGGCCTTTTAAACGTCCAGGACGTGGGGG
TGTGGATTCCCCCCATCCCCAAATCCCCAGCTCATGCCCCATCTGCTCCCACCCAAGCTTAAGCCCCATA
AAGATCATCCAGATAATTGTTTGCCCACAACGATGCTGGATCTGGCATGGTGGGTAGGGGGCAGGGCGAC
CTGAGCTTGGACCTCGCTGTGCCCAGCAGCAATGACTGGACCCCAGGGACTCTCAGGTGTGATGTCACAA
AAGGCCTGAGCAGCGTCCCCACAGTTGGAGAAGGGAGGCCAACAGTGTAGGGTGGTAGCTGGCTTAGGGA
GGACTTGCAGGTGTCCCCACCCAGCCACCCAGGTTCCCCCACTGGCTCCTGGAAGGGCAGCTGCCACCTG
CAGTCGGTAAAGAAAAAGGAGGTTGGAGTCAAAGGCCCCTTCCCTCCCTCCCTCTCTGCACCTGCCTCAG
ACACCACCCGCCACCCTAGCTCCAGCTCTGTCTCCTTGGCAGCAAGTCAAGG
