>Addgene plasmid #29220 | pEMS1424 | addgene partial sequence | sequence record 39757 | pEMS1307-fwd 5'-ccgcacgtctaagaaaccat-3'
AAAATAGGCGTATCACGAGGCCCTTTCGTCTTCAAGAATTAATTCCGATCATATTCAATAACCCTTAATG
AATTCGAGCTCTCAGCAGATTGAAGAAGCCCTCCTGGTCTGGGGAGCCCGCCTGGGGACAGACTCGCTCA
GTCTGGTTGGCCCTTCAGCTTGGGGGCCCCTCCCCAAACTTCCTAGCCAGCTTGCTCACACCCTGACCCC
GGGGCCTGCCGTCCCCACTTCCTCAGCTCTCACCATGGTCCCCGCCGATCCTCTCTGCAGAGCTGTTCTG
AATGAGACATGAGTCTCCTTCCCAATCCCGGCCCCCGCCCCAGGGGCCCTGGCCAGCAGTGCCACTTCAC
GTGGTACCGCTTCAAGGGACAGGCTCCGATGCGTGTCCCGCCGTCCTAGATTGGGGCCTGATGAGTGTGG
CCTGGGAGCTGGGACACGAATCAGGGAAACATGGCCCAGGAGCTACCCCCAGGTCCCAGCATCTCCCATC
AATAGGGGTCCACACGGAGAGCCCTGCCCTCTGCCCTGGGGCCTGGCACTCAGACCCCCAAGCCCACCAG
CCCCTTTCTACAGCCACAACTGGGT
