[The description below was written by a language model from this plasmid's Addgene catalogue record.]
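Description:
pEMS1424 is a high-copy plasmid built on the pEMS1306 backbone, a large (roughly 16.5 kb) homologous recombination vector designed for gene targeting at the mouse Hprt locus. It is catalogued as a mammalian expression construct, is propagated in standard E. coli cloning strains, and is selected with ampicillin. No feature table accompanies the record, so the bacterial origin, the Hprt homology arms and any mammalian selection strategy are not described in detail; only the general purpose of the backbone is stated.

The payload is the cassette Ple155-EGFP-NLS, with a listed insert size of about 1.65 kb, cloned by restriction enzymes between SacI and MluI sites (whether these sites survive is not recorded). Ple155 is a Pleiades MiniPromoter, a compact synthetic regulatory element assembled from sequences of the human PCP2 (Purkinje cell protein 2) gene and designed to restrict expression to ON bipolar cells of the retina. In this construct it drives EGFP carrying a nuclear localisation signal, which concentrates the fluorescence in nuclei and makes individual expressing cells easier to identify and count.

Placing the cassette at Hprt allows a single-copy, site-specific knock-in at a defined genomic location, so the activity of the MiniPromoter can be assessed in mice without the position and copy-number effects of random transgenesis. The associated literature concerns characterising human MiniPromoters for restricted expression in the eye and brain and their use in recombinant AAV vectors, but this plasmid itself is a targeting vector for promoter validation, not a viral genome. Distribution is limited to academic and nonprofit users.
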