Addgene plasmid #29220: pEMS1424
Purpose: The plasmid contains the Pleaides (Ple) MiniPromoter Ple155 derived from the human PCP2 gene and designed for expression in ON Bipolar cells of the retina.
Depositing lab: Elizabeth Simpson. Depositing organization: University of British Columbia. Publication: Human MiniPromoters for ocular-rAAV expression in ON bipolar, cone, corneal, endothelial, Muller glial, and PAX6 cells. Korecki AJ, Cueva-Vargas JL, Fornes O, Agostinone J, Farkas RA, Hickmott JW, Lam SL, Mathelier A, Zhou M, Wasserman WW, Di Polo A, Simpson EM. Gene Ther. 2021 Feb 2. pii: 10.1038/s41434-021-00227-z. doi: 10.1038/s41434-021-00227-z. PubMed 33531684.
Backbone
  Vector backbone: pEMS1306
  Backbone size w/o insert (bp): 16454
  Vector type: Mammalian Expression ; High copy number homologous recombination plasmid for gene targeting at the mouse Hprt locus.
Growth in bacteria
  Bacterial resistance: Ampicillin, 100 μg/mL
  Growth temperature: 37°C
  Growth strain: DH5alpha
  Growth instructions: DH10B
  Copy number: High Copy
Gene/Insert
  Gene/Insert name: Ple155-EGFP-NLS (alt names: PCP2; Purkinje cell protein 2)
  Insert size (bp): 1652
  Promoter: MiniPromoter Ple155 from the human PCP2 gene
  Cloning method: Restriction Enzyme; 5′ cloning site SacI (unknown if destroyed); 3′ cloning site MluI (unknown if destroyed)
  Sequencing primers: 5′ Unknown
Terms and licenses: Academic/Nonprofit Terms; Industry Terms: Not Available to Industry
Depositor comments: Additional References: 1 Korecki, A. J. et al. Twenty-Seven Tamoxifen-Inducible iCre-Driver Mouse Strains for Eye and Brain, Including Seventeen Carrying a New Inducible-First Constitutive-Ready Allele. Genetics 211, 1155-1177 (2019). 2 de Leeuw, C. N. et al. rAAV-Compatible MiniPromoters for Restricted Expression in the Brain and Eye. Molecular Brain 9, 52 (2016). 3 Scalabrino, M. L. et al. Intravitreal delivery of a novel AAV vector targets ON bipolar cells and restores visual function in a mouse model of complete congenital stationary night blindness. Hum Mol Genet 24, 6229-6239, doi:10.1093/hmg/ddv341, ddv341 [pii] (2015). 4 de Leeuw, C. N. et al. Targeted CNS delivery using human MiniPromoters and demonstrated compatibility with adeno-associated viral vectors. Mol Ther Methods Clin Dev 1, 1-15 (2014).
How to cite: pEMS1424 was a gift from Elizabeth Simpson (Addgene plasmid # 29220 ; http://n2t.net/addgene:29220 ; RRID:Addgene_29220)
